Addgene plasmid #104881: PE_20: Pxyl_lac_eG::sfYFP
Purpose: PE_20: Pxyl_lac_eG::sfYFP
Depositing lab: Matthew Bennett. Depositing organization: Rice University. Publication: Tuning the dynamic range of bacterial promoters regulated by ligand-inducible transcription factors. Chen Y, Ho JML, Shis DL, Gupta C, Long J, Wagner DS, Ott W, Josic K, Bennett MR. Nat Commun. 2018 Jan 4;9(1):64. doi: 10.1038/s41467-017-02473-5. PubMed 29302024.
Backbone
  Vector backbone: pmb1, +ROP
  Backbone size w/o insert (bp): 3886
  Total vector size (bp): 3971
  Vector type: Bacterial Expression
Growth in bacteria
  Bacterial resistance: Kanamycin, 50 μg/mL
  Growth temperature: 37°C
  Growth strain: BW25113
  Copy number: High Copy
Gene/Insert
  Gene/Insert name: Hybrid Promoter : Pxyl_lac_eG
  Promoter: Hybrid Promoter : Pxyl_lac_eG
  Cloning method: Gateway Cloning
  Sequencing primers: 5′ CATTTCTGAAGAGGACTTGTTGCG; 3′ CTTCACCCTCGCCACGCACG
Terms and licenses: Academic/Nonprofit Terms; Industry Terms: Not Available to Industry
Depositor comments: Note: Plasmid contains a tet operator instead of a lac operator between rop and myc. This change is not known to affect plasmid function.
How to cite: PE_20: Pxyl_lac_eG::sfYFP was a gift from Matthew Bennett (Addgene plasmid # 104881 ; http://n2t.net/addgene:104881 ; RRID:Addgene_104881)
