[The description below was written by a language model from this plasmid's Addgene catalogue record and pLannotate feature annotations shown in this document.]
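Description:
PE_20: Pxyl_lac_eG::sfYFP is a bacterial reporter plasmid of about 4 kb built on a pMB1-type backbone that retains the rop gene. It replicates from a ColE1/pMB1 origin, and the feature table also finds the pBR322 bom (basis of mobility) region and a fragment of mbeC, both remnants of the parental mobilisation functions. The catalogue lists the plasmid as high copy, although Rop normally moderates the copy number of pMB1 replicons. Selection is by kanamycin through an aph(3')-Ia aminoglycoside phosphotransferase gene, and the listed growth strain is E. coli BW25113.

The payload is a synthetic hybrid promoter, Pxyl_lac_eG, placed upstream of a superfolder fluorescent protein coding sequence. The annotation software labels this sequence superfolder GFP, but the construct name identifies it as sfYFP, a closely related variant. A T7Te transcription terminator follows the reporter. Two lac operator sites, one of them a fragment of the symmetric high-affinity form, are annotated just upstream of the reporter, consistent with a promoter repressed by LacI and relieved by IPTG. The name also suggests a xylose-responsive component, but no such element is annotated and the record does not describe the promoter architecture in detail. Upstream lies a Myc epitope tag region, and the depositor notes that a tet operator rather than a lac operator sits between rop and myc, matching the annotated PLtetO-1 fragment; this is not thought to affect function. No repressor genes are annotated, so regulators are presumably supplied by the host or another plasmid. The construct belongs to a series used to measure and tune the dynamic range of ligand-inducible bacterial promoters by fluorescence output.
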