Features (pLannotate 1.2.2; 13 found; start..end, strand, type, name):
     67..87      +  promoter       PLtetO-1 promoter (fragment): modified phage lambda PL promoter with tet operator sites (Lutz and Bujard, 1997)
    100..318     +  CDS            N-MYC2 (fragment): MYC2_MARMO - Protein inferred from homology: Swiss-Prot protein existence level 3. From Marmota monax (Woodchuck).
    286..315     +  CDS            Myc: Myc (human c-Myc proto-oncogene) epitope tag
    490..506     +  protein_bind   lac operator (symmetric) (fragment): The lac repressor binds to the lac operator to inhibit transcription in E. coli. This inhibition can be relieved by adding lactose or isopropyl-β-D-thiogalactopyranoside (IPTG). The symmetric lac operator was optimized for tight binding of lac repressor. lac repressor encoded by lacI
    521..537     +  protein_bind   lac operator: The lac repressor binds to the lac operator to inhibit transcription in E. coli. This inhibition can be relieved by adding lactose or isopropyl-β-D-thiogalactopyranoside (IPTG). lac repressor encoded by lacI
    622..1335    +  CDS            superfolder GFP: GFP variant that folds robustly even when fused to poorly folded proteins (Pédelacq et al., 2006)
   1487..1514    +  terminator     T7Te terminator: phage T7 early transcription terminator
   1597..1654    +  promoter       AmpR promoter (fragment): bla
   1663..2478    -  CDS            KanR: aminoglycoside phosphotransferase; aph(3')-Ia; confers resistance to kanamycin in bacteria or G418 (Geneticin®) in eukaryotes
   2600..3188    +  rep_origin     ori: high-copy-number ColE1/pMB1/pBR322/pUC origin of replication
   3374..3513    -  misc_feature   bom: basis of mobility region from pBR322
   3615..3806    -  CDS            rop: Rop protein, which maintains plasmids at low copy number; rop
   3847..3957    +  CDS            mbeC (fragment): MBEC_ECOLX - Experimental evidence at protein level: Swiss-Prot protein existence level 1. Required for efficient mobilization of ColE1 plasmid and is thus essential to promote the specific transfer of the plasmid during conjugation. Probably functions by inducing DNA bending, helping the MbeA relaxase to melt the DNA around the nic site and cleave the phosphodiester bond. Binds specifically double-stranded DNA (dsDNA) containing the ColE1 oriT but does not recognize the inverted repeat (IR). From Escherichia coli.
>Addgene plasmid #104881 | PE_20: Pxyl_lac_eG::sfYFP | addgene full sequence | sequence record 222627 | Addgene NGS Result
AGTGCGCTCGAGCTTCCCAACCTTACCAGAGGGCGCCCCAGCTGGCAATTCCGACGTCTGTGTGGATCCC
TATCAGTGATAGAGATTCACACAGGGCCCTCGGACACCGAGGAGAATGTCAAGAGGCGAACACACAACGT
CTTGGAGCGCCAGAGGAGGAACGAGCTAAAACGGAGCTTTTTTGCCCTGCGTGACCAGATCCCGGAGTTG
GAAAACAATGAAAAGGCCCCCAAGGTAGTTATCCTTAAAAAAGCCACAGCATACATCCTGTCCGTCCAAG
CAGAGGAGCAAAAGCTCATTTCTGAAGAGGACTTGTTGCGGAAACGACGAGAACAGTTGAAACACAAACT
TGAACAGCTACGGAACTCTTGTGCGTAAGGAAAAGTAAGGAAAACGATTCCTTCTAACAGAAATGTCCTG
AGCAATCACCTATGAACTGTCGAAATAAACCAAAAATCGTAATCGAAAGATAAAAATCTGTAATAGACAT
GTGAGCGCTCACAATTTATAGTGAGCACAATTGTGAGCGGATAACAATTGCATGCCACTTAAAAAGGAGA
TCAACAATGAAAGCAATTTTCGTACTGAAACATCTTAATCATGCTAAGGAGAAATACTAGTATGCGTAAA
GGCGAAGAGCTGTTCACTGGTGTCGTCCCTATTCTGGTGGAACTGGATGGTGATGTCAACGGTCATAAGT
TTTCCGTGCGTGGCGAGGGTGAAGGTGACGCAACTAATGGTAAACTGACGCTGAAGTTCATCTGTACTAC
TGGTAAACTGCCGGTACCTTGGCCGACTCTGGTAACGACGCTGACTTATGGTGTTCAGTGCTTTGCTCGT
TATCCGGACCATATGAAGCAGCATGACTTCTTCAAGTCCGCCATGCCGGAAGGCTATGTGCAGGAACGCA
CGATTTCCTTTAAGGATGACGGCACGTACAAAACGCGTGCGGAAGTGAAATTTGAAGGCGATACCCTGGT
AAACCGCATTGAGCTGAAAGGCATTGACTTTAAAGAAGACGGCAATATCCTGGGCCATAAGCTGGAATAC
AATTTTAACAGCCACAATGTTTACATCACCGCCGATAAACAAAAAAATGGCATTAAAGCGAATTTTAAAA
TTCGCCACAACGTGGAGGATGGCAGCGTGCAGCTGGCTGATCACTACCAGCAAAACACTCCAATCGGTGA
TGGTCCTGTTCTGCTGCCAGACAATCACTATCTGAGCTACCAAAGCGTTCTGTCTAAAGATCCGAACGAG
AAACGCGATCATATGGTTCTGCTGGAGTTCGTAACCGCAGCGGGCATCACGCATGGTATGGATGAACTGT
ACAAATGATGAAGCTTCCCCTACGTGCTGCTGAAGTTGCCCGCAACAGAGAGTGGAACCAACCGGTGATA
CCACGATACTATGACTGAGAGTCAACGCCATGAGCGGCCTCATTTCTTATTCTGAGTTACAACAGTCCGC
ACCGCTGTCTCACACTGGCTCACCTTCGGGTGGGCCTTTCTGCGTTTATATACTAGAGAGAGAATATAAA
AAGCCAGATTATTAATCCGGCTTTTTTATTATTTCCTAGCTAGCCGGGGAAATGTGCGCGGAACCCCTAT
TTGTTTATTTTTCTAAATACATTCAAATATGTATCCGCTCATGAATTAATTCTTAGAAAAACTCATCGAG
CATCAAATGAAACTGCAATTTATTCATATCAGGATTATCAATACCATATTTTTGAAAAAGCCGTTTCTGT
AATGAAGGAGAAAACTCACCGAGGCAGTTCCATAGGATGGCAAGATCCTGGTATCGGTCTGCGATTCCGA
CTCGTCCAACATCAATACAACCTATTAATTTCCCCTCGTCAAAAATAAGGTTATCAAGTGAGAAATCACC
ATGAGTGACGACTGAATCCGGTGAGAATGGCAAAAGTTTATGCATTTCTTTCCAGACTTGTTCAACAGGC
CAGCCATTACGCTCGTCATCAAAATCACTCGCATCAACCAAACCGTTATTCATTCGTGATTGCGCCTGAG
CGAGACGAAATACGCGATCGCTGTTAAAAGGACAATTACAAACAGGAATCGAATGCAACCGGCGCAGGAA
CACTGCCAGCGCATCAACAATATTTTCACCTGAATCAGGATATTCTTCTAATACCTGGAATGCTGTTTTC
CCGGGGATCGCAGTGGTGAGTAACCATGCATCATCAGGAGTACGGATAAAATGCTTGATGGTCGGAAGAG
GCATAAATTCCGTCAGCCAGTTTAGTCTGACCATCTCATCTGTAACATCATTGGCAACGCTACCTTTGCC
ATGTTTCAGAAACAACTCTGGCGCATCGGGCTTCCCATACAATCGATAGATTGTCGCACCTGATTGCCCG
ACATTATCGCGAGCCCATTTATACCCATATAAATCAGCATCCATGCTGGAATTTAATCGCGGCCTAGAGC
AAGACGTTTCCCGTTGAATATGGCTCATAACACCCCTTGTATTACTGTTTATGTAAGCAGACAGTTTTAT
TGTTCATGACCAAAATCCCTTAACGTGAGTTTTCGTTCCACTGAGCGTCAGACCCCGTAGAAAAGATCAA
AGGATCTTCTTGAGATCCTTTTTTTCTGCGCGTAATCTGCTGCTTGCAAACAAAAAAACCACCGCTACCA
GCGGTGGTTTGTTTGCCGGATCAAGAGCTACCAACTCTTTTTCCGAAGGTAACTGGCTTCAGCAGAGCGC
AGATACCAAATACTGTCCTTCTAGTGTAGCCGTAGTTAGGCCACCACTTCAAGAACTCTGTAGCACCGCC
TACATACCTCGCTCTGCTAATCCTGTTACCAGTGGCTGCTGCCAGTGGCGATAAGTCGTGTCTTACCGGG
TTGGACTCAAGACGATAGTTACCGGATAAGGCGCAGCGGTCGGGCTGAACGGGGGGTTCGTGCACACAGC
CCAGCTTGGAGCGAACGACCTACACCGAACTGAGATACCTACAGCGTGAGCTATGAGAAAGCGCCACGCT
TCCCGAAGGGAGAAAGGCGGACAGGTATCCGGTAAGCGGCAGGGTCGGAACAGGAGAGCGCACGAGGGAG
CTTCCAGGGGGAAACGCCTGGTATCTTTATAGTCCTGTCGGGTTTCGCCACCTCTGACTTGAGCGTCGAT
TTTTGTGATGCTCGTCAGGGGGGCGGAGCCTATGGAAAAACGCCAGCAACGCGGCCTTTTTACGGTTCCT
GGCCTTTTGCTGGCCTTTTGCTCACATGTTCTTTCCTGCGTTATCCCCTGATTCTGTGGATAACCGTATT
ACCGCCTTTGAGTGAGCTGATACCGCTCGCCGCAGCCGAACGACCGAGCGCAGCGAGTCAGTGAGCGAGG
AAGCGGAAGAGCGCCTGATGCGGTATTTTCTCCTTACGCATCTGTGCGGTATTTCACACCGCAATGGTGC
ACTCTCAGTACAATCTGCTCTGATGCCGCATAGTTAAGCCAGTATACACTCCGCTATCGCTACGTGACTG
GGTCATGGCTGCGCCCCGACACCCGCCAACACCCGCTGACGCGCCCTGACGGGCTTGTCTGCTCCCGGCA
TCCGCTTACAGACAAGCTGTGACCGTCTCCGGGAGCTGCATGTGTCAGAGGTTTTCACCGTCATCACCGA
AACGCGCGAGGCAGCTGCGGTAAAGCTCATCAGCGTGGTCGTGAAGCGATTCACAGATGTCTGCCTGTTC
ATCCGCGTCCAGCTCGTTGAGTTTCTCCAGAAGCGTTAATGTCTGGCTTCTGATAAAGCGGGCCATGTTA
AGGGCGGTTTTTTCCTGTTTGGTCACTGATGCCTCCGTGTAAGGGGGATTTCTGTTCATGGGGGTAATGA
TACCGATGAAACGAGAGAGGATGCTCACGATACGGGTTACTGATGATGAACATGCCCGGTTACTGGAACG
TTGTGAGGGTAAACAACTGGCGGTATGGATGCGGCGGGACCAGAGCTC
