>Addgene plasmid #104881 | PE_20: Pxyl_lac_eG::sfYFP | depositor partial sequence | sequence record 214376 | Hybrid Promoter:Pxyl_lac_eG
TGTCGAAATAAACCAAAAATCGTAATCGAAAGATAAAAATCTGTAATAGACATGTGAGCGCTCACAATTT
ATAGTGAGCACAATTGTGAGCGGATAACAATTGCATGC
