>Addgene plasmid #104881 | PE_20: Pxyl_lac_eG::sfYFP | depositor partial sequence | sequence record 214377 | sfYFP
ATGCGTAAAGGCGAAGAGCTGTTCACTGGTGTCGTCCCTATTCTGGTGGAACTGGATGGTGATGTCAACG
GTCATAAGTTTTCCGTGCGTGGCGAGGGTGAAGGTGACGCAACTAATGGTAAACTGACGCTGAAGTTCAT
CTGTACTACTGGTAAACTGCCGGTACCTTGGCCGACTCTGGTAACGACGCTGACTTATGGTGTTCAGTGC
TTTGCTCGTTATCCGGACCATATGAAGCAGCATGACTTCTTCAAGTCCGCCATGCCGGAAGGCTATGTGC
AGGAACGCACGATTTCCTTTAAGGATGACGGCACGTACAAAACGCGTGCGGAAGTGAAATTTGAAGGCGA
TACCCTGGTAAACCGCATTGAGCTGAAAGGCATTGACTTTAAAGAAGACGGCAATATCCTGGGCCATAAG
CTGGAATACAATTTTAACAGCCACAATGTTTACATCACCGCCGATAAACAAAAAAATGGCATTAAAGCGA
ATTTTAAAATTCGCCACAACGTGGAGGATGGCAGCGTGCAGCTGGCTGATCACTACCAGCAAAACACTCC
AATCGGTGATGGTCCTGTTCTGCTGCCAGACAATCACTATCTGAGCTACCAAAGCGTTCTGTCTAAAGAT
CCGAACGAGAAACGCGATCATATGGTTCTGCTGGAGTTCGTAACCGCAGCGGGCATCACGCATGGTATGG
ATGAACTGTACAAATGATGA
